>Addgene plasmid #13945 | pGEM cAgg (CT#689) | addgene partial sequence | sequence record 43045 | T7 5'-TAATACGACTCACTATAGGG-3'
CTCCGGCCGCCAGGCGGCCGCGGGAATTCGATTATACCTGAGCAGTCTCCCCTGCGTGTTGTCCTGGGAA
GCTCCCTGAACATCCCCTGCTATTTCAACATCCCAGAGGAAGAGGACACCAATGCTCTGCTGACCCCCCG
GATCAAATGGAGCAAGCTTTCCAATGGAACAGAGATTGTCTTACTAGTGGCCACCGGTGGGAAGATCCGG
CTCAATGCAGAGTACAGAGAGGTGATCTCCTTGCCCAATTACCCTGCCATCCCCACTGATGCCACCTTGG
AAATCAAGGCGCTGAGATCCAACCACACTGGGATTTATCGCTGTGAAGTGATGTATGGGATTGAGGACAG
ACAAGACACCATAGAGGTCCTGGTGAAAGGCGTCGTGTTCCACTACAGAGCAATCTCCACAAGGTACACT
TTGAACTTCGAGAGGGCAAAGCAGGCCTGTATCCAGAACAGTGCCGTCATTGCCACCCCTGAGCAGCTGC
AGGCTGCCTACGAGGATGGGTACGAGCAGTGCGATGCCGGCTGGCTGGCTGACCAGACTGTCAGGTACCC
CATCCATCTGCCCCGGGAGCGCTGCTACGGTGACAAGGATGAGTTTCCAGGAGTGAGAACCTACGGTGTC
CGTGAGACAGATGAAACCTATGATGTTTACTGCTATGCAGAGCAAATGCAAGGCAAAGTCTTCTACGCCA
CCTCCCCCGAGAAGTTCACCTTCAATCACTAGTGAATTCGCGGCCGCCTGCAGGTCGACCATATGGGAGA
GCTCCCAACGCGTTGGATGCATAGCTTGAGTATTCTATAGTGTCACCTAAATAGCTTGGCGTAATCATGG
TCATAGCTGTTTCCTGTGTGAAATTGTTATCCGCTCACAATTCCACACAACATACGAGCCGG
