[The description below was written by a language model from this plasmid's Addgene catalogue record.]
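Description:
pGEM cAgg is a small bacterial cloning plasmid built on the commercial pGEM-T Easy backbone (about 3 kb without insert), carrying a 687 bp partial cDNA fragment of chicken (Gallus gallus) aggrecan (ACAN, also called AGC1). The fragment was generated by RT-PCR and corresponds to nucleotides 113–800 of a deposited chick aggrecan reference sequence, so it represents only a short portion of the transcript rather than a full coding region. It lies between NcoI and SpeI sites of the polylinker, both of which remain intact. The plasmid is maintained at high copy number in standard E. coli cloning strains under ampicillin selection.

Although catalogued as a bacterial expression vector, the record lists no bacterial promoter, tag or reporter intended to produce protein, and a partial fragment of this kind would not yield functional aggrecan. The insert is flanked by the T7 and SP6 primer sites given for sequencing; in pGEM-T Easy these correspond to opposing phage RNA polymerase promoters, which allow in vitro transcription of either strand of a cloned fragment. The record does not explicitly state the purpose or the orientation of the insert relative to the two promoters. However, the arrangement is typical of a riboprobe template, and the associated work concerns synovial joint formation in the developing appendicular skeleton. That makes it plausible that the clone served to generate probes for detecting aggrecan, a major cartilage proteoglycan and chondrocyte marker, in chick embryonic tissue. No feature table was supplied, so other backbone elements cannot be confirmed from the record.
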