Addgene plasmid #13945: pGEM cAgg (CT#689)
Depositing lab: Cliff Tabin. Depositing organization: Harvard Medical School. Publication: Wnt-14 plays a pivotal role in inducing synovial joint formation in the developing appendicular skeleton. Hartmann C, Tabin CJ. Cell. 2001 Feb 9. 104(3):341-51. 10.1016/S0092-8674(01)00222-7 PubMed 11239392.
Backbone
  Vector backbone: pGEM-T Easy
  Backbone manufacturer: Promega
  Backbone size w/o insert (bp): 3015
  Vector type: Bacterial Expression
Growth in bacteria
  Bacterial resistance: Ampicillin, 100 μg/mL
  Growth temperature: 37°C
  Growth strain: DH5alpha
  Copy number: High Copy
Gene/Insert
  Gene/Insert name: Aggrecan
  Species: G. gallus (chicken)
  Insert size (bp): 687
  Mutation: Nucleotides 113-800
  Entrez Gene: ACAN (a.k.a. AGC1)
  Cloning method: Restriction Enzyme; 5′ cloning site NcoI (not destroyed); 3′ cloning site SpeI (not destroyed)
  Sequencing primers: 5′ T7; 3′ SP6
Terms and licenses: Academic/Nonprofit Terms; Industry Terms: Not Available to Industry
Depositor comments: 687 bp partial clone of chick aggrecan, generated by RT-PCR corresponding to nucleotides 113-800 of Genbank sequence #L21913.
How to cite: pGEM cAgg (CT#689) was a gift from Cliff Tabin (Addgene plasmid # 13945 ; http://n2t.net/addgene:13945 ; RRID:Addgene_13945)
